>Addgene plasmid #110287 | pATLIC | addgene full sequence | sequence record 213806 | Addgene NGS Result
CCATTCAGAGAAGAAACCAATTGTCCATATTGCATCAGACATTGCCGTCACTGCGTCTTTTACTGGCTCT
TCTCGCTAACCAAACCGGTAACCCCGCTTATTAAAAGCATTCTGTAACAAAGCGGGACCAAAGCCATGAC
AAAAACGCGTAACAAAAGTGTCTATAATCACGGCAGAAAAGTCCACATTGATTATTTGCACGGCGTCACA
CTTTGCTATGCCATAGCATTTTTATCCATAAGATTAGCGGATCCTACCTGACGCTTTTTATCGCAACTCT
CTACTGTTTCTCCATACCCGTTTTTTGGCTTTAAGAAGGAGATATAAGGATGCGGATTATCTTTCTACGC
AAGGAGTATTTATCTTTACTCCCGTCAATGATTGCATCTCTTTTCTCTGCTAACGGTGTCGCGCCCGGGC
CAACGACCGAAAACCTTTACTTCCAGCTTTCCAACGTGACGGTTAATGGCAATCTGACCAATACGTCCGG
TGCGGTTAGCCTGCAAAATGGCGTCGCTGGCGATACGCTGACGGTAAACGGTGATTATACCGGCGGCGGT
ACGCTACTGCTCGATAGCGAATTAAACGGCGATGACTCGGTAGGCGATCAATTGGTGATGAACAGTAATA
CTGCTGGCAACACAACTGTGGTGGTTAACTCCATTACAGGGATTGGTGAGCCGACATCGACAGGCATTAA
AGTGGTTGATTTCGCAGCTGATCCCACGCAGTTTCAAAACAATGCGCAGTTCAGTCTGGCAGGCAGCGGC
TACGTCAATATGGGAGCGTATGACTACACGCTGGTGGAAGATAACAACGACTGGTATCTGCGATCGCAAG
AAGTAACGCCGCCATCGCCACCTGATCCAGACCCGACTCCCGATCCTGATCCCACGCCGGATCCTGATCC
AACACCCGACCCGGAACCTACGCCTGCTTACCAGCCGGTGTTGAATGCCAAAGTTGGCGGTTATCTTAAT
AACCTGCGGGCGGCAAATCAGGCGTTTATGATGGAGCGACGCGATCACGCAGGTGGCGATGGTCAGACGC
TGAATTTACGTGTTATCGGCGGAGATTATCATTACACAGCAGCGGGGCAACTGGCTCAACATGAAGACAC
TTCTACGGTGCAACTTAGCGGCGATCTGTTTAGCGGGCGCTGGGGCACGGATGGCGAGTGGATGCTTGGG
ATTGTTGGTGGCTACAGCGATAACCAGGGCGACAGCCGCTCGAATATGACCGGAACTCGCGCCGATAACC
AGAACCACGGTTATGCCGTTGGGCTGACATCAAGCTGGTTTCAGCACGGTAATCAGAGGCAAGGGGCCTG
GCTGGATAGCTGGCTGCAATACGCGTGGTTTAGCAATGATGTTTCCGAACAAGAAGATGGCACAGATCAT
TACCACTCGTCGGGGATTATCGCCTCGCTGGAGGCGGGGTATCAGTGGTTACCGGGGCGTGGTGTGGTGA
TTGAACCGCAGGCGCAGGTGATTTATCAGGGCGTGCAGCAGGATGATTTTACCGCCGCTAACCGTGCGCG
CGTGTCACAATCGCAGGGTGATGATATTCAGACGCGGCTGGGTTTACACAGCGAATGGCGTACCGCTGTT
CATGTCATACCAACATTAGATCTGAATTATTATCACGATCCCCATTCGACGGAAATTGAAGAGGATGGCA
GCACTATCAGTGACGATGCGGTGAAGCAACGGGGTGAAATAAAAGTGGGAGTCACGGGCAATATCAGTCA
GCGAGTGTCCCTGCGCGGCAGCGTGGCGTGGCAGAAAGGGAGTGATGATTTTGCCCAGACGGCAGGGTTT
TTGTCGATGACGGTGAAATGGTAACACCATCACCATCATCACTGAGATCCGGCTGCTAACAAAGTGGCTG
TTTTGGCGGATGAGAGAAGATTTTCAGCCTGATACAGATTAAATCAGAACGCAGAAGCGGTCTGATAAAA
CAGAATTTGCCTGGCGGCAGTAGCGCGGTGGTCCCACCTGACCCCATGCCGAACTCAGAAGTGAAACGCC
GTAGCGCCGATGGTAGTGTGGGGTCTCCCCATGCGAGAGTAGGGAACTGCCAGGCATCAAATAAAACGAA
AGGCTCAGTCGAAAGACTGGGCCTTTCGTTTTATCTGTTGTTTGTCGGTGAACGCTCTCCTGAGTAGGAC
AAATCCGCCGGGAGCGGATTTGAACGTTGCGAAGCAACGGCCCGGAGGGTGGCGGGCAGGACGCCCGCCA
TAAACTGCCAGGCATCAAATTAAGCAGAAGGCCATCCTGACGGATGGCCTTTTTGCGTTTCTACAAACTC
TTTTGTTTATTTTTCTAAATACATTCAAATATGTATCCGCTCATGAGACAATAACCCTGATAAATGCTTC
AATAATATTGAAAAAGGAAGAGTATGAGTATTCAACATTTCCGTGTCGCCCTTATTCCCTTTTTTGCGGC
ATTTTGCCTTCCTGTTTTTGCTCACCCAGAAACGCTGGTGAAAGTAAAAGATGCTGAAGATCAGTTGGGT
GCACGAGTGGGTTACATCGAACTGGATCTCAACAGCGGTAAGATCCTTGAGAGTTTTCGCCCCGAAGAAC
GTTTTCCAATGATGAGCACTTTTAAAGTTCTGCTATGTGGCGCGGTATTATCCCGTGTTGACGCCGGGCA
AGAGCAACTCGGTCGCCGCATACACTATTCTCAGAATGACTTGGTTGAGTACTCACCAGTCACAGAAAAG
CATCTTACGGATGGCATGACAGTAAGAGAATTATGCAGTGCTGCCATAACCATGAGTGATAACACTGCGG
CCAACTTACTTCTGACAACGATCGGAGGACCGAAGGAGCTAACCGCTTTTTTGCACAACATGGGGGATCA
TGTAACTCGCCTTGATCGTTGGGAACCGGAGCTGAATGAAGCCATACCAAACGACGAGCGTGACACCACG
ATGCCTGTAGCAATGGCAACAACGTTGCGCAAACTATTAACTGGCGAACTACTTACTCTAGCTTCCCGGC
AACAATTAATAGACTGGATGGAGGCGGATAAAGTTGCAGGACCACTTCTGCGCTCGGCCCTTCCGGCTGG
CTGGTTTATTGCTGATAAATCTGGAGCCGGTGAGCGTGGGTCTCGCGGTATCATTGCAGCACTGGGGCCA
GATGGTAAGCCCTCCCGTATCGTAGTTATCTACACGACGGGGAGTCAGGCAACTATGGATGAACGAAATA
GACAGATCGCTGAGATAGGTGCCTCACTGATTAAGCATTGGTAACTGTCAGACCAAGTTTACTCATATAT
ACTTTAGATTGATTTAAAACTTCATTTTTAATTTAAAAGGATCTAGGTGAAGATCCTTTTTGATAATCTC
ATGACCAAAATCCCTTAACGTGAGTTTTCGTTCCACTGAGCGTCAGACCCCGTAGAAAAGATCAAAGGAT
CTTCTTGAGATCCTTTTTTTCTGCGCGTAATCTGCTGCTTGCAAACAAAAAAACCACCGCTACCAGCGGT
GGTTTGTTTGCCGGATCAAGAGCTACCAACTCTTTTTCCGAAGGTAACTGGCTTCAGCAGAGCGCAGATA
CCAAATACTGTCCTTCTAGTGTAGCCGTAGTTAGGCCACCACTTCAAGAACTCTGTAGCACCGCCTACAT
ACCTCGCTCTGCTAATCCTGTTACCAGTGGCTGCTGCCAGTGGCGATAAGTCGTGTCTTACCGGGTTGGA
CTCAAGACGATAGTTACCGGATAAGGCGCAGCGGTCGGGCTGAACGGGGGGTTCGTGCACACAGCCCAGC
TTGGAGCGAACGACCTACACCGAACTGAGATACCTACAGCGTGAGCTATGAGAAAGCGCCACGCTTCCCG
AAGGGAGAAAGGCGGACAGGTATCCGGTAAGCGGCAGGGTCGGAACAGGAGAGCGCACGAGGGAGCTTCC
AGGGGGAAACGCCTGGTATCTTTATAGTCCTGTCGGGTTTCGCCACCTCTGACTTGAGCGTCGATTTTTG
TGATGCTCGTCAGGGGGGCGGAGCCTATGGAAAAACGCCAGCAACGCGGCCTTTTTACGGTTCCTGGCCT
TTTGCTGGCCTTTTGCTCACATGTTCTTTCCTGCGTTATCCCCTGATTCTGTGGATAACCGTATTACCGC
CTTTGAGTGAGCTGATACCGCTCGCCGCAGCCGAACGACCGAGCGCAGCGAGTCAGTGAGCGAGGAAGCG
GAAGAGCGCCTGATGCGGTATTTTCTCCTTACGCATCTGTGCGGTATTTCACACCGCATATGGTGCACTC
TCAGTACAATCTGCTCTGATGCCGCATAGTTAAGCCAGTATACACTCCGCTATCGCTACGTGACTGGGTC
ATGGCTGCGCCCCGACACCCGCCAACACCCGCTGACGCGCCCTGACGGGCTTGTCTGCTCCCGGCATCCG
CTTACAGACAAGCTGTGACCGTCTCCGGGAGCTGCATGTGTCAGAGGTTTTCACCGTCATCACCGAAACG
CGCGAGGCAGCAGATCAATTCGCGCGCGAAGGCGAAGCGGCATGCATAATGTGCCTGTCAAATGGACGAA
GCAGGGATTCTGCAAACCCTATGCTACTCCGTCAAGCCGTCAATTGTCTGATTCGTTACCAATTATGACA
ACTTGACGGCTACATCATTCACTTTTTCTTCACAACCGGCACGGAACTCGCTCGGGCTGGCCCCGGTGCA
TTTTTTAAATACCCGCGAGAAATAGAGTTGATCGTCAAAACCAACATTGCGACCGACGGTGGCGATAGGC
ATCCGGGTGGTGCTCAAAAGCAGCTTCGCCTGGCTGATACGTTGGTCCTCGCGCCAGCTTAAGACGCTAA
TCCCTAACTGCTGGCGGAAAAGATGTGACAGACGCGACGGCGACAAGCAAACATGCTGTGCGACGCTGGC
GATATCAAAATTGCTGTCTGCCAGGTGATCGCTGATGTACTGACAAGCCTCGCGTACCCGATTATCCATC
GGTGGATGGAGCGACTCGTTAATCGCTTCCATGCGCCGCAGTAACAATTGCTCAAGCAGATTTATCGCCA
GCAGCTCCGAATAGCGCCCTTCCCCTTGCCCGGCGTTAATGATTTGCCCAAACAGGTCGCTGAAATGCGG
CTGGTGCGCTTCATCCGGGCGAAAGAACCCCGTATTGGCAAATATTGACGGCCAGTTAAGCCATTCATGC
CAGTAGGCGCGCGGACGAAAGTAAACCCACTGGTGATACCGTTCGCGAGCCTCCGGATGACGACCGTAGT
GATGAATCTCTCCTGGCGGGAACAGCAAAATATCACCCGGTCGGCAAACAAATTCTCGTCCCTGATTTTT
CACCACCCCCTGACCGCGAATGGTGAGATTGAGAATATAACCTTTCATTCCCAGCGGTCGGTCGATAAAA
AAATCGAGATAACCGTTGGCCTCAATCGGCGTTAAACCCGCCACCAGATGGGCATTAAACGAGTATCCCG
GCAGCAGGGGATCATTTTGCGCTTCAGCCATACTTTTCATACTCCCG
Features (pLannotate 1.2.2; 11 found; start..end, strand, type, name):
     11..295     +  promoter       araBAD promoter: araBAD; promoter of the L-arabinose operon of E. coli; the araC regulatory gene is transcribed in the opposite direction (Guzman et al., 1995)
    384..1841    +  CDS            yfaL (fragment): YFAL_ECOLI - Also known as yfaF, yfaJ, yfaK. Experimental evidence at protein level: Swiss-Prot protein existence level 1. Probably an autotransporter.
   1969..2084    +  ncRNA          5S rRNA: Accession: RF00001 - 5S ribosomal RNA
   2088..2174    +  terminator     rrnB T1 terminator: Escherichia coli rrnB; transcription terminator T1 from the E. coli rrnB gene
   2266..2293    +  terminator     rrnB T2 terminator: transcription terminator T2 from the E. coli rrnB gene
   2312..2403    +  promoter       AmpR promoter: bla
   2404..3264    +  CDS            AmpR: β-lactamase; bla; confers resistance to ampicillin, carbenicillin, and related antibiotics
   3435..4023    +  rep_origin     ori: high-copy-number ColE1/pMB1/pBR322/pUC origin of replication
   4209..4349    -  misc_feature   bom: basis of mobility region from pBR322
   4451..4491    -  CDS            rop (fragment): Rop protein, which maintains plasmids at low copy number; rop
   4613..5491    -  CDS            araC: L-arabinose regulatory protein; araC
