[The description below was written by a language model from this plasmid's Addgene catalogue record and pLannotate feature annotations shown in this document.]
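Description:
pATLIC is a bacterial expression vector built on a pBAD backbone and designed as a recipient for ligation-independent cloning (LIC), so that passenger proteins can be displayed on the surface of E. coli. It replicates from a ColE1/pBR322-type origin accompanied by the pBR322 bom (basis of mobility) region and a short rop fragment. The catalogue lists it as low copy, and it is selected with ampicillin through the β-lactamase (AmpR) gene and its own promoter. The catalogue gives a total size of about 5.5 kb, close to the 5,507 nt sequenced record.

The payload is a roughly 1.5 kb portion of the E. coli yfaL gene, annotated as a fragment of the probable autotransporter YfaL. It lies downstream of the araBAD promoter. The divergently transcribed araC regulator is also carried on the plasmid, making expression inducible by L-arabinose and repressed in its absence. Transcription ends at the rrnB T1 and T2 terminators, which are preceded by an rrnB-derived 5S rRNA segment typical of pBAD vectors. In autotransporter display systems, a gene of interest is fused to the autotransporter so that its translocator domain carries the passenger across the outer membrane. The record does not annotate the LIC site or state its exact position relative to yfaL.

The associated work used this vector for functional display and controlled secretion of agarolytic enzymes. Repository sequencing found three substitutions in yfaL (S92G, G99S and K330R) and a stop codon ahead of the intended His tag, so the tag is presumably not translated. The depositor considers these differences functionally unimportant.
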