Addgene plasmid #110287: pATLIC
Purpose: A backbone vector for cell surface display in E. coli by Ligation Independent Cloning (LIC)
Depositing lab: In-Geol Choi. Depositing organization: Korea University. Publication: Functional cell surface display and controlled secretion of diverse Agarolytic enzymes by Escherichia coli with a novel ligation-independent cloning vector based on the autotransporter YfaL. Ko HJ, Park E, Song J, Yang TH, Lee HJ, Kim KH, Choi IG. Appl Environ Microbiol. 2012 May;78(9):3051-8. doi: 10.1128/AEM.07004-11. Epub 2012 Feb 17. PubMed 22344647.
Backbone
  Vector backbone: pBAD
  Backbone size w/o insert (bp): 3986
  Total vector size (bp): 5519
  Vector type: Bacterial Expression
Growth in bacteria
  Bacterial resistance: Ampicillin, 100 μg/mL
  Growth temperature: 37°C
  Growth strain: DH5alpha
  Copy number: Low Copy
Gene/Insert
  Gene/Insert name: yfaL (alt name: autotransporter)
  Species: E. coli
  Insert size (bp): 1533
  GenBank ID: AAA74094
  Promoter: araBAD promoter
  Cloning method: Ligation Independent Cloning
  Sequencing primers: 5′ GAAGGAGATATAAGGATGCGGATTATCTTTCTACGCAAG; 3′ ATGATGGTGATGGTGCCATTTCACCGTCATCGACAAA
Terms and licenses: Academic/Nonprofit Terms; Industry Terms: Not Available to Industry
Depositor comments: Addgene QC finds S92G, G99S, and K330R mutations in yfaL as well as a stop codon inserted before the His tag. The depositor notes these are not of functional concern
How to cite: pATLIC was a gift from In-Geol Choi (Addgene plasmid # 110287 ; http://n2t.net/addgene:110287 ; RRID:Addgene_110287)
